>Addgene plasmid #107323 | pCSD_2XNLS-SpCas9MT3-NLS-3XHA-2XNLS-NmdCas9-2XNLS | depositor full sequence | sequence record 202505 | pCSD_2XNLS-SpCas9MT3-NLS-3XHA-2XNLS-NmdCas9-2XNLS sequence 11837 bps
ACCGCCATTCTGCCTGGGGACGTCGGAGCAAGCTTGATTTAGGTGACACTATAGAATACAAGCTACTTGT
TCTTTTTGCAGGATCCCATCGATTCGAATTCATGAAAAGGCCGGCGGCCACGAAAAAGGCCGGCCAGGCA
AAAAAGAAAAAGCTGGACGGCAGCGGAAGCCCCAAGAAGAAGAGGAAGGTACCATGGGACAAGAAGTACT
CCATTGGGCTCGATATCGGTACCAACAGCGTCGGCTGGGCCGTCATTACGGACGAGTACAAGGTGCCGAG
CAAAAAATTCAAAGTTCTGGGCAATACCGATCGCCACAGCATAAAGAAGAACCTCATTGGAGCCCTCCTG
TTCGACTCCGGGGAGACGGCCGAAGCCACGCGGCTCAAAAGAACAGCACGGCGCAGATATACCCGCAGAA
AGAATCGGATCTGCTACCTGCAGGAGATCTTTAGTAATGAGATGGCTAAGGTGGATGACTCTTTCTTCCA
TAGGCTGGAGGAGTCCTTTTTGGTGGAGGAGGATAAAAAGCACGAGCGCCACCCAATCTTTGGCAATATC
GTGGACGAGGTGGCGTACCATGAAAAGTACCCAACCATATATCATCTGAGGAAGAAGCTGGTAGACAGTA
CTGATAAGGCTGACTTGCGGTTGATCTATCTCGCGCTGGCGCACATGATCAAATTTCGGGGACACTTCCT
CATCGAGGGGGACCTGAACCCAGACAACAGCGATGTCGACAAACTCTTTATCCAACTGGTTCAGACTTAC
AATCAGCTTTTCGAGGAGAACCCGATCAACGCATCCGGCGTTGACGCCAAAGCAATCCTGAGCGCTAGGC
TGTCCAAATCCCGGCGGCTCGAAAACCTCATCGCACAGCTCCCTGGGGAGAAGAAGAACGGCCTGTTTGG
TAATCTTATCGCCCTGTCACTCGGGCTGACCCCCAACTTTAAATCTAACTTCGACCTGGCCGAAGATGCC
AAGCTGCAACTGAGCAAAGACACCTACGATGATGATCTCGACAATCTGCTGGCCCAGATCGGCGACCAGT
ACGCAGACCTTTTTTTGGCGGCAAAGAACCTGTCAGACGCCATTCTGCTGAGTGATATTCTGCGAGTGAA
CACGGAGATCACCAAAGCTCCGCTGAGCGCTAGTATGATCAAGCGCTATGATGAGCACCACCAAGACTTG
ACTTTGCTGAAGGCCCTTGTCAGACAGCAACTGCCTGAGAAGTACAAGGAAATTTTCTTCGATCAGTCTA
AAAATGGCTACGCCGGATACATTGACGGCGGAGCAAGCCAGGAGGAATTTTACAAATTTATTAAGCCCAT
CTTGGAAAAAATGGACGGCACCGAGGAGCTGCTGGTAAAGCTGAACAGAGAAGATCTGTTGCGCAAACAG
CGCACTTTCGACAATGGAAGCATCCCCCACCAGATTCACCTGGGCGAACTGCACGCTATCCTCAGGCGGC
AAGAGGATTTCTACCCCTTTTTGAAAGATAACAGGGAAAAGATTGAGAAAATCCTCACATTTCGGATACC
CTACTATGTAGGCCCCCTCGCTCGGGGAAATTCCAGATTCGCGTGGATGACTCGCAAATCAGAAGAGACC
ATCACTCCCTGGAACTTCGAGGAAGTCGTGGATAAGGGGGCCTCTGCCCAGTCCTTCATCGAAAGGATGA
CTAACTTTGATAAAAATCTGCCTAACGAAAAGGTGCTTCCTAAACACTCTCTGCTGTACGAGTACTTCAC
AGTTTATAACGAGCTCACCAAGGTCAAATACGTCACAGAAGGGATGAGAAAGCCAGCATTCCTGTCTGGA
GAGCAGAAGAAAGCTATCGTGGACCTCCTCTTCAAGACGAACCGGAAAGTTACCGTGAAACAGCTCAAAG
AAGACTATTTCAAAAAGATTGAATGTTTCGACTCTGTTGAAATCAGCGGAGTGGAGGATCGCTTCAACGC
ATCCCTGGGAACGTATCACGATCTCCTGAAAATCATTAAAGACAAGGACTTCCTGGACAATGAGGAGAAC
GAGGACATTCTTGAGGACATTGTCCTCACCCTTACGTTGTTTGAAGATAGGGAGATGATTGAAGAACGCT
TGAAAACTTACGCTCATCTCTTCGACGACAAAGTCATGAAACAGCTCAAGAGACGCCGATATACAGGATG
GGGGCGGCTGTCAAGAAAACTGATCAATGGCATCCGAGACAAGCAGAGTGGAAAGACAATCCTGGATTTT
CTTAAGTCCGATGGATTTGCCAACCGGAACTTCATGCAGTTGATCCATGATGACTCTCTCACCTTTAAGG
AGGACATCCAGAAAGCACAAGTTTCTGGCCAGGGGGACAGTCTTCACGAGCACATCGCTAATCTTGCAGG
TAGCCCAGCTATCAAAAAGGGAATACTGCAGACCGTTAAGGTCGTGGATGAACTCGTCAAAGTAATGGGA
AGGCATAAGCCCGAGAATATCGTTATCGAGATGGCCCGAGAGAACCAAACTACCCAGAAGGGACAGAAGA
ACAGTAGGGAAAGGATGAAGAGGATTGAAGAGGGTATAAAAGAACTGGGGTCCCAAATCCTTAAGGAACA
CCCAGTTGAAAACACCCAGCTTCAGAATGAGAAGCTCTACCTGTACTACCTGCAGAACGGCAGGGACATG
TACGTGGATCAGGAACTGGACATCAACCGGTTGTCCGACTACGACGTGGATCATATCGTGCCCCAAAGCT
TTCTCAAAGATGATTCTATTGATAATAAAGTGTTGACAAGATCCGATAAAAATAGAGGGAAGAGTGATAA
CGTCCCCTCAGAAGAAGTTGTCAAGAAAATGAAAAATTATTGGCGGCAGCTGCTGAACGCCAAACTGATC
ACACAACGGAAGTTCGATAATCTGACTAAGGCTGAACGAGGTGGCCTGTCTGAGTTGGATAAAGCCGGCT
TCATCAAAAGGCAGCTTGTTGAGACACGCCAGATCACCAAGCACGTGGCCCAAATTCTCGATTCACGCAT
GAACACCAAGTACGATGAAAATGACAAACTGATTCGAGAGGTGAAAGTTATTACTCTGAAGTCTAAGCTG
GTCTCAGATTTCAGAAAGGACTTTCAGTTTTATAAGGTGAGAGAGATCAACAATTACCACCATGCGCATG
ATGCCTACCTGAATGCAGTGGTAGGCACTGCACTTATCAAAAAATATCCCAAGCTGGAATCTGAATTTGT
TTACGGAGACTATAAAGTGTACGATGTTAGGAAAATGATCGCAAAGTCTGAGCAGGAAATAGGCAAGGCC
ACCGCTAAGTACTTCTTTTACAGCAATATTATGAATTTTTTCAAGACCGAGATTACACTGGCCAATGGAG
AGATTCGGAAGCGACCACTTATCGAAACAAACGGAGAAACAGGAGAAATCGTGTGGGACAAGGGTAGGGA
TTTCGCGACAGTCCGCAAGGTCCTGTCCATGCCGCAGGTGAACATCGTTAAAAAGACCGAAGTACAGACC
GGAGGCTTCTCCAAGGAAAGTATCCTCCCGAAAAGGAACAGCGACAAGCTGATCGCACGCAAAAAAGATT
GGGACCCCAAGAAATACGGCGGATTCGATTCTCCTACAGTCGCTTACAGTGTACTGGTTGTGGCCAAAGT
GGAGAAAGGGAAGTCTAAAAAACTCAAAAGCGTCAAGGAACTGCTGGGCATCACAATCATGGAGCGATCC
AGCTTCGAGAAAAACCCCATCGACTTTCTCGAAGCGAAAGGATATAAAGAGGTCAAAAAAGACCTCATCA
TTAAGCTGCCCAAGTACTCTCTCTTTGAGCTTGAAAACGGCCGGAAACGAATGCTCGCTAGTGCGGGCGA
GCTGCAGAAAGGTAACGAGCTGGCACTGCCCTCTAAATACGTTAATTTCTTGTATCTGGCCAGCCACTAT
GAAAAGCTCAAAGGGTCTCCCGAAGATAATGAGCAGAAGCAGCTGTTCGTGGAACAACACAAACACTACC
TTGATGAGATCATCGAGCAAATAAGCGAGTTCTCCAAAAGAGTGATCCTCGCCGACGCTAACCTCGATAA
GGTGCTTTCTGCTTACAATAAGCACAGGGATAAGCCCATCAGGGAGCAGGCAGAAAACATTATCCACTTG
TTTACTCTGACCAACTTGGGCGCGCCTGCAGCCTTCAAGTACTTCGACACCACCATAGACAGAAAGAAGT
ACACCTCTACAAAGGAGGTCCTGGACGCCACACTGATTCATCAGTCAATTACGGGGCTCTATGAAACAAG
AATCGACCTCTCTCAGCTCGGTGGAGACGGCACCGGCGGGCCCAAGAAGAAGAGGAAGGTATACCCATAC
GATGTTCCTGACTATGCGGGCTATCCCTATGACGTCCCGGACTATGCAGGATCGTATCCTTATGACGTTC
CAGATTACGCTGGATCCGCCGCTCCGGCAGCTAAGAAAAAGAAACTGGATTTCGAATCCGGAATGCCCAA
GAAGAAGAGGAAGGTGGCCGCCTTCAAGCCCAACCCCATCAACTACATCCTGGGCCTGGCCATCGGCATC
GCCAGCGTGGGCTGGGCCATGGTGGAGATCGACGAGGACGAGAACCCCATCTGCCTGATCGACCTGGGTG
TGCGCGTGTTCGAGCGCGCTGAGGTGCCCAAGACTGGTGACAGTCTGGCTATGGCTCGCCGGCTTGCTCG
CTCTGTTCGGCGCCTTACTCGCCGGCGCGCTCACCGCCTTCTGCGCGCTCGCCGCCTGCTGAAGCGCGAG
GGTGTGCTGCAGGCTGCCGACTTCGACGAGAACGGCCTGATCAAGAGCCTGCCCAACACTCCTTGGCAGC
TGCGCGCTGCCGCTCTGGACCGCAAGCTGACTCCTCTGGAGTGGAGCGCCGTGCTGCTGCACCTGATCAA
GCACCGCGGCTACCTGAGCCAGCGCAAGAACGAGGGCGAGACCGCCGACAAGGAGCTGGGTGCTCTGCTG
AAGGGCGTGGCCGACAACGCCCACGCCCTGCAGACTGGTGACTTCCGCACTCCTGCTGAGCTGGCCCTGA
ACAAGTTCGAGAAGGAGAGCGGCCACATCCGCAACCAGCGCGGCGACTACAGCCACACCTTCAGCCGCAA
GGACCTGCAGGCCGAGCTGATCCTGCTGTTCGAGAAGCAGAAGGAGTTCGGCAACCCCCACGTGAGCGGC
GGCCTGAAGGAGGGCATCGAGACCCTGCTGATGACCCAGCGCCCCGCCCTGAGCGGCGACGCCGTGCAGA
AGATGCTGGGCCACTGCACCTTCGAGCCAGCCGAGCCCAAGGCCGCCAAGAACACCTACACCGCCGAGCG
CTTCATCTGGCTGACCAAGCTGAACAACCTGCGCATCCTGGAGCAGGGCAGCGAGCGCCCCCTGACCGAC
ACCGAGCGCGCCACCCTGATGGACGAGCCCTACCGCAAGAGCAAGCTGACCTACGCCCAGGCCCGCAAGC
TGCTGGGTCTGGAGGACACCGCCTTCTTCAAGGGCCTGCGCTACGGCAAGGACAACGCCGAGGCCAGCAC
CCTGATGGAGATGAAGGCCTACCACGCCATCAGCCGCGCCCTGGAGAAGGAGGGCCTGAAGGACAAGAAG
AGTCCTCTGAACCTGAGCCCCGAGCTGCAGGACGAGATCGGCACCGCCTTCAGCCTGTTCAAGACCGACG
AGGACATCACCGGCCGCCTGAAGGACCGCATCCAGCCCGAGATCCTGGAGGCCCTGCTGAAGCACATCAG
CTTCGACAAGTTCGTGCAGATCAGCCTGAAGGCCCTGCGCCGCATCGTGCCCCTGATGGAGCAGGGCAAG
CGCTACGACGAGGCCTGCGCCGAGATCTACGGCGACCACTACGGCAAGAAGAACACCGAGGAGAAGATCT
ACCTGCCTCCTATCCCCGCCGACGAGATCCGCAACCCCGTGGTGCTGCGCGCCCTGAGCCAGGCCCGCAA
GGTGATCAACGGCGTGGTGCGCCGCTACGGCAGCCCCGCCCGCATCCACATCGAGACCGCCCGCGAGGTG
GGCAAGAGCTTCAAGGACCGCAAGGAGATCGAGAAGCGCCAGGAGGAGAACCGCAAGGACCGCGAGAAGG
CCGCCGCCAAGTTCCGCGAGTACTTCCCCAACTTCGTGGGCGAGCCCAAGAGCAAGGACATCCTGAAGCT
GCGCCTGTACGAGCAGCAGCACGGCAAGTGCCTGTACAGCGGCAAGGAGATCAACCTGGGCCGCCTGAAC
GAGAAGGGCTACGTGGAGATCGCCGCTGCCCTGCCCTTCAGCCGCACCTGGGACGACAGCTTCAACAACA
AGGTGCTGGTGCTGGGCAGCGAGGCTCAGAACAAGGGCAACCAGACCCCCTACGAGTACTTCAACGGCAA
GGACAACAGCCGCGAGTGGCAGGAGTTCAAGGCCCGCGTGGAGACCAGCCGCTTCCCCCGCAGCAAGAAG
CAGCGCATCCTGCTGCAGAAGTTCGACGAGGACGGCTTCAAGGAGCGCAACCTGAACGACACCCGCTACG
TGAACCGCTTCCTGTGCCAGTTCGTGGCCGACCGCATGCGCCTGACCGGCAAGGGCAAGAAGCGCGTGTT
CGCCAGCAACGGCCAGATCACCAACCTGCTGCGCGGCTTCTGGGGCCTGCGCAAGGTGCGCGCCGAGAAC
GACCGCCACCACGCCCTGGACGCCGTGGTGGTGGCCTGCAGCACCGTGGCCATGCAGCAGAAGATCACCC
GCTTCGTGCGCTACAAGGAGATGAACGCCTTCGACGGTAAAACCATCGACAAGGAGACCGGCGAGGTGCT
GCACCAGAAGACCCACTTCCCCCAGCCCTGGGAGTTCTTCGCCCAGGAGGTGATGATCCGCGTGTTCGGC
AAGCCCGACGGCAAGCCCGAGTTCGAGGAGGCCGACACCCCCGAGAAGCTGCGCACCCTGCTGGCCGAGA
AGCTGAGCAGCCGCCCTGAGGCCGTGCACGAGTACGTGACTCCTCTGTTCGTGAGCCGCGCCCCCAACCG
CAAGATGAGCGGTCAGGGTCACATGGAGACCGTGAAGAGCGCCAAGCGCCTGGACGAGGGCGTGAGCGTG
CTGCGCGTGCCCCTGACCCAGCTGAAGCTGAAGGACCTGGAGAAGATGGTGAACCGCGAGCGCGAGCCCA
AGCTGTACGAGGCCCTGAAGGCCCGCCTGGAGGCCCACAAGGACGACCCCGCCAAGGCCTTCGCCGAGCC
CTTCTACAAGTACGACAAGGCCGGCAACCGCACCCAGCAGGTGAAGGCCGTGCGCGTGGAGCAGGTGCAG
AAGACCGGCGTGTGGGTGCGCAACCACAACGGCATCGCCGACAACGCCACCATGGTGCGCGTGGACGTGT
TCGAGAAGGGCGACAAGTACTACCTGGTGCCCATCTACAGCTGGCAGGTGGCCAAGGGCATCCTGCCCGA
CCGCGCCGTGGTGCAGGGCAAGGACGAGGAGGACTGGCAGCTGATCGACGACAGCTTCAACTTCAAGTTC
AGCCTGCACCCCAACGACCTGGTGGAGGTGATCACCAAGAAGGCCCGCATGTTCGGCTACTTCGCCAGCT
GCCACCGCGGCACCGGCAACATCAACATCCGCATCCACGACCTGGACCACAAGATCGGCAAGAACGGCAT
CCTGGAGGGCATCGGCGTGAAGACCGCCCTGAGCTTCCAGAAGTACCAGATCGACGAGCTGGGCAAGGAG
ATCCGCCCCTGCCGCCTGAAGAAGCGCCCTCCTGTGCGCAGCAGGGCTGACCCCAAGAAGAAGAGGAAGG
TGGAGGCCAGCCTCGAGAAAAGGCCGGCGGCCACGAAAAAGGCCGGCCAGGCAAAAAAGAAAAAGGGCAG
TTAATGATCTAGTAATGATCTAGAACTATAGTGAGTCGTATTACGTAGATCCAGACATGATAAGATACAT
TGATGAGTTTGGACAAACCACAACTAGAATGCAGTGAAAAAAATGCTTTATTTGTGAAATTTGTGATGCT
ATTGCTTTATTTGTAACCATTATAAGCTGCAATAAACAAGTTAACAACAACAATTGCATTCATTTTATGT
TTCAGGTTCAGGGGGAGGTGTGGGAGGTTTTTTAATTCGCGGCCGCGGCGCCAATGCATTGGGCCCGGTA
CCCAGCTTTTGTTCCCTTTAGTGAGGGTTAATTGCGCGCTTGGCGTAATCATGGTCATAGCTGTTTCCTG
TGTGAAATTGTTATCCGCTCACAATTCCACACAACATACGAGCCGGAAGCATAAAGTGTAAAGCCTGGGG
TGCCTAATGAGTGAGCTAACTCACATTAATTGCGTTGCGCTCACTGCCCGCTTTCCAGTCGGGAAACCTG
TCGTGCCAGCTGCATTAATGAATCGGCCAACGCGCGGGGAGAGGCGGTTTGCGTATTGGGCGCTCTTCCG
CTTCCTCGCTCACTGACTCGCTGCGCTCGGTCGTTCGGCTGCGGCGAGCGGTATCAGCTCACTCAAAGGC
GGTAATACGGTTATCCACAGAATCAGGGGATAACGCAGGAAAGAACATGTGAGCAAAAGGCCAGCAAAAG
GCCAGGAACCGTAAAAAGGCCGCGTTGCTGGCGTTTTTCCATAGGCTCCGCCCCCCTGACGAGCATCACA
AAAATCGACGCTCAAGTCAGAGGTGGCGAAACCCGACAGGACTATAAAGATACCAGGCGTTTCCCCCTGG
AAGCTCCCTCGTGCGCTCTCCTGTTCCGACCCTGCCGCTTACCGGATACCTGTCCGCCTTTCTCCCTTCG
GGAAGCGTGGCGCTTTCTCATAGCTCACGCTGTAGGTATCTCAGTTCGGTGTAGGTCGTTCGCTCCAAGC
TGGGCTGTGTGCACGAACCCCCCGTTCAGCCCGACCGCTGCGCCTTATCCGGTAACTATCGTCTTGAGTC
CAACCCGGTAAGACACGACTTATCGCCACTGGCAGCAGCCACTGGTAACAGGATTAGCAGAGCGAGGTAT
GTAGGCGGTGCTACAGAGTTCTTGAAGTGGTGGCCTAACTACGGCTACACTAGAAGGACAGTATTTGGTA
TCTGCGCTCTGCTGAAGCCAGTTACCTTCGGAAAAAGAGTTGGTAGCTCTTGATCCGGCAAACAAACCAC
CGCTGGTAGCGGTGGTTTTTTTGTTTGCAAGCAGCAGATTACGCGCAGAAAAAAAGGATCTCAAGAAGAT
CCTTTGATCTTTTCTACGGGGTCTGACGCTCAGTGGAACGAAAACTCACGTTAAGGGATTTTGGTCATGA
GATTATCAAAAAGGATCTTCACCTAGATCCTTTTAAATTAAAAATGAAGTTTTAAATCAATCTAAAGTAT
ATATGAGTAAACTTGGTCTGACAGTTACCAATGCTTAATCAGTGAGGCACCTATCTCAGCGATCTGTCTA
TTTCGTTCATCCATAGTTGCCTGACTCCCCGTCGTGTAGATAACTACGATACGGGAGGGCTTACCATCTG
GCCCCAGTGCTGCAATGATACCGCGAGACCCACGCTCACCGGCTCCAGATTTATCAGCAATAAACCAGCC
AGCCGGAAGGGCCGAGCGCAGAAGTGGTCCTGCAACTTTATCCGCCTCCATCCAGTCTATTAATTGTTGC
CGGGAAGCTAGAGTAAGTAGTTCGCCAGTTAATAGTTTGCGCAACGTTGTTGCCATTGCTACAGGCATCG
TGGTGTCACGCTCGTCGTTTGGTATGGCTTCATTCAGCTCCGGTTCCCAACGATCAAGGCGAGTTACATG
ATCCCCCATGTTGTGCAAAAAAGCGGTTAGCTCCTTCGGTCCTCCGATCGTTGTCAGAAGTAAGTTGGCC
GCAGTGTTATCACTCATGGTTATGGCAGCACTGCATAATTCTCTTACTGTCATGCCATCCGTAAGATGCT
TTTCTGTGACTGGTGAGTACTCAACCAAGTCATTCTGAGAATAGTGTATGCGGCGACCGAGTTGCTCTTG
CCCGGCGTCAATACGGGATAATACCGCGCCACATAGCAGAACTTTAAAAGTGCTCATCATTGGAAAACGT
TCTTCGGGGCGAAAACTCTCAAGGATCTTACCGCTGTTGAGATCCAGTTCGATGTAACCCACTCGTGCAC
CCAACTGATCTTCAGCATCTTTTACTTTCACCAGCGTTTCTGGGTGAGCAAAAACAGGAAGGCAAAATGC
CGCAAAAAAGGGAATAAGGGCGACACGGAAATGTTGAATACTCATACTCTTCCTTTTTCAATATTATTGA
AGCATTTATCAGGGTTATTGTCTCATGAGCGGATACATATTTGAATGTATTTAGAAAAATAAACAAATAG
GGGTTCCGCGCACATTTCCCCGAAAAGTGCCACCTAAATTGTAAGCGTTAATATTTTGTTAAAATTCGCG
TTAAATTTTTGTTAAATCAGCTCATTTTTTAACCAATAGGCCGAAATCGGCAAAATCCCTTATAAATCAA
AAGAATAGACCGAGATAGGGT
[37 nt withheld, positions 10452-10488]
AAAGAACGTGGACTCCAACGTCAAAGG
[49 nt withheld, positions 10516-10564]
T
[91 nt withheld, positions 10566-10656]
G
[124 nt withheld, positions 10658-10781]
CCCATTCGCCATTCAGGCTGCGCAACTGTTGGGAAGGGCGATCGGTGCGGGCCTCTTCGCTATTACGCCA
GTCGACCATAGCCAATTCAATATGGCGTATATGGACTCATGCCAATTCAATATGGTGGATCTGGACCTGT
GCCAATTCAATATGGCGTATATGGACTCGTGCCAATTCAATATGGTGGATCTGGACCCCAGCCAATTCAA
TATGGCGGACTTGGCACCATGCCAATTCAATATGGCGGACTTGGCACTGTGCCAACTGGGGAGGGGTCTA
CTTGGCACGGTGCCAAGTTTGAGGAGGGGTCTTGGCCCTGTGCCAAGTCCGCCATATTGAATTGGCATGG
TGCCAATAATGGCGGCCATATTGGCTATATGCCAGGATCAATATATAGGCAATATCCAATATGGCCCTAT
GCCAATATGGCTATTGGCCAGGTTCAATACTATGTATTGGCCCTATGCCATATAGTATTCCATATATGGG
TTTTCCTATTGACGTAGATAGCCCCTCCCAATGGGCGGTCCCATATACCATATATGGGGCTTCCTAATAC
CGCCCATAGCCACTCCCCCATTGACGTCAATGGTCTCTATATATGGTCTTTCCTATTGACGTCATATGGG
CGGTCCTATTGACGTATATGGCGCCTCCCCCATTGACGTCAATTACGGTAAATGGCCCGCCTGGCTCAAT
GCCCATTGACGTCAATAGGACCACCCACCATTGACGTCAATGGGATGGCTCATTGCCCATTCATATCCGT
TCTCACGCCCCCTATTGACGTCAATGACGGTAAATGGCCCACTTGGCAGTACATCAATATCTATTAATAG
TAACTTGGCAAGTACATTACTATTGGAAGGACGCCAGGGTACATTGGCAGTACTCCCATTGACGTCAATG
GCGGTAAATGGCCCGCGATGGCTGCCAAGTACATCCCCATTGACGTCAATGGGGAGGGGCAATGACGCAA
ATGGGCGTTCCATTGACGTAAATGGGCGGTAGGCGTGCCTAATGGGAGGTCTATATAAGCAATGCTCGTT
TAGGGA
Features (pLannotate 1.2.2; 19 found; start..end, strand, type, name):
     37..55      +  promoter       SP6 promoter: promoter for bacteriophage SP6 RNA polymerase
    105..152     +  CDS            nucleoplasmin NLS: bipartite nuclear localization signal from nucleoplasmin
    197..4298    +  CDS            Cas9 (fragment): Cas9 (Csn1) endonuclease from the Streptococcus pyogenes Type II CRISPR/Cas system generates RNA-guided double strand breaks in DNA
   4332..4421    +  CDS            3xHA: three tandem HA epitope tags
   4495..7739    +  CDS            NmdCas9 (fragment): catalytically dead mutant of the Cas9 endonuclease from the Neisseria meningitidis Type II CRISPR/Cas system RNA-guided DNA-binding protein that lacks endonuclease activity due to the mutations D16A, D587A, H588A, and N611A
   7788..7835    +  CDS            nucleoplasmin NLS: bipartite nuclear localization signal from nucleoplasmin
   7866..7883    -  promoter       T7 promoter (fragment): promoter for bacteriophage T7 RNA polymerase
   7888..8022    -  polyA_signal   SV40 poly(A) signal: SV40 polyadenylation signal
   8135..8153    -  promoter       T3 promoter: promoter for bacteriophage T3 RNA polymerase
   8196..8218    -  protein_bind   lac operator (fragment): The lac repressor binds to the lac operator to inhibit transcription in E. coli. This inhibition can be relieved by adding lactose or isopropyl-β-D-thiogalactopyranoside (IPTG). lac repressor encoded by lacI
   8222..8252    -  promoter       lac promoter: promoter for the E. coli lac operon
   8267..8288    -  protein_bind   CAP binding site: CAP binding activates transcription in the presence of cAMP. E. coli catabolite activator protein
   8301..8393    -  CDS            lacI (fragment): lac repressor; lacI; The lac repressor binds to the lac operator to inhibit transcription in E. coli. This inhibition can be relieved by adding lactose or isopropyl-β-D-thiogalactopyranoside (IPTG).
   8576..9164    -  rep_origin     ori: high-copy-number ColE1/pMB1/pBR322/pUC origin of replication
   9335..10195   -  CDS            AmpR: β-lactamase; bla; confers resistance to ampicillin, carbenicillin, and related antibiotics
  10196..10300   -  promoter       AmpR promoter: bla
  10353..10781   -  rep_origin     f1 ori (sequence partly withheld): f1 bacteriophage origin of replication; arrow indicates direction of (+) strand synthesis
  10786..10852   -  CDS            lacZα (fragment): LacZα fragment of β-galactosidase; lacZ fragment
  10855..2       +  promoter       CMV IE94 promoter (across the origin): enhancer/promoter region of simian cytomegalovirus major immediate early transcription unit IE94
