>Addgene plasmid #107323 | pCSD_2XNLS-SpCas9MT3-NLS-3XHA-2XNLS-NmdCas9-2XNLS | addgene full sequence | sequence record 204717 | Addgene NGS Result
ACAAGCTACTTGTTCTTTTTGCAGGATCCCATCGATTCGAATTCATGAAAAGGCCGGCGGCCACGAAAAA
GGCCGGCCAGGCAAAAAAGAAAAAGCTGGACGGCAGCGGAAGCCCCAAGAAGAAGAGGAAGGTACCATGG
GACAAGAAGTACTCCATTGGGCTCGATATCGGTACCAACAGCGTCGGCTGGGCCGTCATTACGGACGAGT
ACAAGGTGCCGAGCAAAAAATTCAAAGTTCTGGGCAATACCGATCGCCACAGCATAAAGAAGAACCTCAT
TGGAGCCCTCCTGTTCGACTCCGGGGAGACGGCCGAAGCCACGCGGCTCAAAAGAACAGCACGGCGCAGA
TATACCCGCAGAAAGAATCGGATCTGCTACCTGCAGGAGATCTTTAGTAATGAGATGGCTAAGGTGGATG
ACTCTTTCTTCCATAGGCTGGAGGAGTCCTTTTTGGTGGAGGAGGATAAAAAGCACGAGCGCCACCCAAT
CTTTGGCAATATCGTGGACGAGGTGGCGTACCATGAAAAGTACCCAACCATATATCATCTGAGGAAGAAG
CTGGTAGACAGTACTGATAAGGCTGACTTGCGGTTGATCTATCTCGCGCTGGCGCACATGATCAAATTTC
GGGGACACTTCCTCATCGAGGGGGACCTGAACCCAGACAACAGCGATGTCGACAAACTCTTTATCCAACT
GGTTCAGACTTACAATCAGCTTTTCGAGGAGAACCCGATCAACGCATCCGGCGTTGACGCCAAAGCAATC
CTGAGCGCTAGGCTGTCCAAATCCCGGCGGCTCGAAAACCTCATCGCACAGCTCCCTGGGGAGAAGAAGA
ACGGCCTGTTTGGTAATCTTATCGCCCTGTCACTCGGGCTGACCCCCAACTTTAAATCTAACTTCGACCT
GGCCGAAGATGCCAAGCTGCAACTGAGCAAAGACACCTACGATGATGATCTCGACAATCTGCTGGCCCAG
ATCGGCGACCAGTACGCAGACCTTTTTTTGGCGGCAAAGAACCTGTCAGACGCCATTCTGCTGAGTGATA
TTCTGCGAGTGAACACGGAGATCACCAAAGCTCCGCTGAGCGCTAGTATGATCAAGCGCTATGATGAGCA
CCACCAAGACTTGACTTTGCTGAAGGCCCTTGTCAGACAGCAACTGCCTGAGAAGTACAAGGAAATTTTC
TTCGATCAGTCTAAAAATGGCTACGCCGGATACATTGACGGCGGAGCAAGCCAGGAGGAATTTTACAAAT
TTATTAAGCCCATCTTGGAAAAAATGGACGGCACCGAGGAGCTGCTGGTAAAGCTGAACAGAGAAGATCT
GTTGCGCAAACAGCGCACTTTCGACAATGGAAGCATCCCCCACCAGATTCACCTGGGCGAACTGCACGCT
ATCCTCAGGCGGCAAGAGGATTTCTACCCCTTTTTGAAAGATAACAGGGAAAAGATTGAGAAAATCCTCA
CATTTCGGATACCCTACTATGTAGGCCCCCTCGCTCGGGGAAATTCCAGATTCGCGTGGATGACTCGCAA
ATCAGAAGAGACCATCACTCCCTGGAACTTCGAGGAAGTCGTGGATAAGGGGGCCTCTGCCCAGTCCTTC
ATCGAAAGGATGACTAACTTTGATAAAAATCTGCCTAACGAAAAGGTGCTTCCTAAACACTCTCTGCTGT
ACGAGTACTTCACAGTTTATAACGAGCTCACCAAGGTCAAATACGTCACAGAAGGGATGAGAAAGCCAGC
ATTCCTGTCTGGAGAGCAGAAGAAAGCTATCGTGGACCTCCTCTTCAAGACGAACCGGAAAGTTACCGTG
AAACAGCTCAAAGAAGACTATTTCAAAAAGATTGAATGTTTCGACTCTGTTGAAATCAGCGGAGTGGAGG
ATCGCTTCAACGCATCCCTGGGAACGTATCACGATCTCCTGAAAATCATTAAAGACAAGGACTTCCTGGA
CAATGAGGAGAACGAGGACATTCTTGAGGACATTGTCCTCACCCTTACGTTGTTTGAAGATAGGGAGATG
ATTGAAGAACGCTTGAAAACTTACGCTCATCTCTTCGACGACAAAGTCATGAAACAGCTCAAGAGACGCC
GATATACAGGATGGGGGCGGCTGTCAAGAAAACTGATCAATGGCATCCGAGACAAGCAGAGTGGAAAGAC
AATCCTGGATTTTCTTAAGTCCGATGGATTTGCCAACCGGAACTTCATGCAGTTGATCCATGATGACTCT
CTCACCTTTAAGGAGGACATCCAGAAAGCACAAGTTTCTGGCCAGGGGGACAGTCTTCACGAGCACATCG
CTAATCTTGCAGGTAGCCCAGCTATCAAAAAGGGAATACTGCAGACCGTTAAGGTCGTGGATGAACTCGT
CAAAGTAATGGGAAGGCATAAGCCCGAGAATATCGTTATCGAGATGGCCCGAGAGAACCAAACTACCCAG
AAGGGACAGAAGAACAGTAGGGAAAGGATGAAGAGGATTGAAGAGGGTATAAAAGAACTGGGGTCCCAAA
TCCTTAAGGAACACCCAGTTGAAAACACCCAGCTTCAGAATGAGAAGCTCTACCTGTACTACCTGCAGAA
CGGCAGGGACATGTACGTGGATCAGGAACTGGACATCAACCGGTTGTCCGACTACGACGTGGATCATATC
GTGCCCCAAAGCTTTCTCAAAGATGATTCTATTGATAATAAAGTGTTGACAAGATCCGATAAAAATAGAG
GGAAGAGTGATAACGTCCCCTCAGAAGAAGTTGTCAAGAAAATGAAAAATTATTGGCGGCAGCTGCTGAA
CGCCAAACTGATCACACAACGGAAGTTCGATAATCTGACTAAGGCTGAACGAGGTGGCCTGTCTGAGTTG
GATAAAGCCGGCTTCATCAAAAGGCAGCTTGTTGAGACACGCCAGATCACCAAGCACGTGGCCCAAATTC
TCGATTCACGCATGAACACCAAGTACGATGAAAATGACAAACTGATTCGAGAGGTGAAAGTTATTACTCT
GAAGTCTAAGCTGGTCTCAGATTTCAGAAAGGACTTTCAGTTTTATAAGGTGAGAGAGATCAACAATTAC
CACCATGCGCATGATGCCTACCTGAATGCAGTGGTAGGCACTGCACTTATCAAAAAATATCCCAAGCTGG
AATCTGAATTTGTTTACGGAGACTATAAAGTGTACGATGTTAGGAAAATGATCGCAAAGTCTGAGCAGGA
AATAGGCAAGGCCACCGCTAAGTACTTCTTTTACAGCAATATTATGAATTTTTTCAAGACCGAGATTACA
CTGGCCAATGGAGAGATTCGGAAGCGACCACTTATCGAAACAAACGGAGAAACAGGAGAAATCGTGTGGG
ACAAGGGTAGGGATTTCGCGACAGTCCGCAAGGTCCTGTCCATGCCGCAGGTGAACATCGTTAAAAAGAC
CGAAGTACAGACCGGAGGCTTCTCCAAGGAAAGTATCCTCCCGAAAAGGAACAGCGACAAGCTGATCGCA
CGCAAAAAAGATTGGGACCCCAAGAAATACGGCGGATTCGATTCTCCTACAGTCGCTTACAGTGTACTGG
TTGTGGCCAAAGTGGAGAAAGGGAAGTCTAAAAAACTCAAAAGCGTCAAGGAACTGCTGGGCATCACAAT
CATGGAGCGATCCAGCTTCGAGAAAAACCCCATCGACTTTCTCGAAGCGAAAGGATATAAAGAGGTCAAA
AAAGACCTCATCATTAAGCTGCCCAAGTACTCTCTCTTTGAGCTTGAAAACGGCCGGAAACGAATGCTCG
CTAGTGCGGGCGAGCTGCAGAAAGGTAACGAGCTGGCACTGCCCTCTAAATACGTTAATTTCTTGTATCT
GGCCAGCCACTATGAAAAGCTCAAAGGGTCTCCCGAAGATAATGAGCAGAAGCAGCTGTTCGTGGAACAA
CACAAACACTACCTTGATGAGATCATCGAGCAAATAAGCGAGTTCTCCAAAAGAGTGATCCTCGCCGACG
CTAACCTCGATAAGGTGCTTTCTGCTTACAATAAGCACAGGGATAAGCCCATCAGGGAGCAGGCAGAAAA
CATTATCCACTTGTTTACTCTGACCAACTTGGGCGCGCCTGCAGCCTTCAAGTACTTCGACACCACCATA
GACAGAAAGAAGTACACCTCTACAAAGGAGGTCCTGGACGCCACACTGATTCATCAGTCAATTACGGGGC
TCTATGAAACAAGAATCGACCTCTCTCAGCTCGGTGGAGACGGCACCGGCGGGCCCAAGAAGAAGAGGAA
GGTATACCCATACGATGTTCCTGACTATGCGGGCTATCCCTATGACGTCCCGGACTATGCAGGATCGTAT
CCTTATGACGTTCCAGATTACGCTGGATCCGCCGCTCCGGCAGCTAAGAAAAAGAAACTGGATTTCGAAT
CCGGAATGCCCAAGAAGAAGAGGAAGGTGGCCGCCTTCAAGCCCAACCCCATCAACTACATCCTGGGCCT
GGCCATCGGCATCGCCAGCGTGGGCTGGGCCATGGTGGAGATCGACGAGGACGAGAACCCCATCTGCCTG
ATCGACCTGGGTGTGCGCGTGTTCGAGCGCGCTGAGGTGCCCAAGACTGGTGACAGTCTGGCTATGGCTC
GCCGGCTTGCTCGCTCTGTTCGGCGCCTTACTCGCCGGCGCGCTCACCGCCTTCTGCGCGCTCGCCGCCT
GCTGAAGCGCGAGGGTGTGCTGCAGGCTGCCGACTTCGACGAGAACGGCCTGATCAAGAGCCTGCCCAAC
ACTCCTTGGCAGCTGCGCGCTGCCGCTCTGGACCGCAAGCTGACTCCTCTGGAGTGGAGCGCCGTGCTGC
TGCACCTGATCAAGCACCGCGGCTACCTGAGCCAGCGCAAGAACGAGGGCGAGACCGCCGACAAGGAGCT
GGGTGCTCTGCTGAAGGGCGTGGCCGACAACGCCCACGCCCTGCAGACTGGTGACTTCCGCACTCCTGCT
GAGCTGGCCCTGAACAAGTTCGAGAAGGAGAGCGGCCACATCCGCAACCAGCGCGGCGACTACAGCCACA
CCTTCAGCCGCAAGGACCTGCAGGCCGAGCTGATCCTGCTGTTCGAGAAGCAGAAGGAGTTCGGCAACCC
CCACGTGAGCGGCGGCCTGAAGGAGGGCATCGAGACCCTGCTGATGACCCAGCGCCCCGCCCTGAGCGGC
GACGCCGTGCAGAAGATGCTGGGCCACTGCACCTTCGAGCCAGCCGAGCCCAAGGCCGCCAAGAACACCT
ACACCGCCGAGCGCTTCATCTGGCTGACCAAGCTGAACAACCTGCGCATCCTGGAGCAGGGCAGCGAGCG
CCCCCTGACCGACACCGAGCGCGCCACCCTGATGGACGAGCCCTACCGCAAGAGCAAGCTGACCTACGCC
CAGGCCCGCAAGCTGCTGGGTCTGGAGGACACCGCCTTCTTCAAGGGCCTGCGCTACGGCAAGGACAACG
CCGAGGCCAGCACCCTGATGGAGATGAAGGCCTACCACGCCATCAGCCGCGCCCTGGAGAAGGAGGGCCT
GAAGGACAAGAAGAGTCCTCTGAACCTGAGCCCCGAGCTGCAGGACGAGATCGGCACCGCCTTCAGCCTG
TTCAAGACCGACGAGGACATCACCGGCCGCCTGAAGGACCGCATCCAGCCCGAGATCCTGGAGGCCCTGC
TGAAGCACATCAGCTTCGACAAGTTCGTGCAGATCAGCCTGAAGGCCCTGCGCCGCATCGTGCCCCTGAT
GGAGCAGGGCAAGCGCTACGACGAGGCCTGCGCCGAGATCTACGGCGACCACTACGGCAAGAAGAACACC
GAGGAGAAGATCTACCTGCCTCCTATCCCCGCCGACGAGATCCGCAACCCCGTGGTGCTGCGCGCCCTGA
GCCAGGCCCGCAAGGTGATCAACGGCGTGGTGCGCCGCTACGGCAGCCCCGCCCGCATCCACATCGAGAC
CGCCCGCGAGGTGGGCAAGAGCTTCAAGGACCGCAAGGAGATCGAGAAGCGCCAGGAGGAGAACCGCAAG
GACCGCGAGAAGGCCGCCGCCAAGTTCCGCGAGTACTTCCCCAACTTCGTGGGCGAGCCCAAGAGCAAGG
ACATCCTGAAGCTGCGCCTGTACGAGCAGCAGCACGGCAAGTGCCTGTACAGCGGCAAGGAGATCAACCT
GGGCCGCCTGAACGAGAAGGGCTACGTGGAGATCGCCGCTGCCCTGCCCTTCAGCCGCACCTGGGACGAC
AGCTTCAACAACAAGGTGCTGGTGCTGGGCAGCGAGGCTCAGAACAAGGGCAACCAGACCCCCTACGAGT
ACTTCAACGGCAAGGACAACAGCCGCGAGTGGCAGGAGTTCAAGGCCCGCGTGGAGACCAGCCGCTTCCC
CCGCAGCAAGAAGCAGCGCATCCTGCTGCAGAAGTTCGACGAGGACGGCTTCAAGGAGCGCAACCTGAAC
GACACCCGCTACGTGAACCGCTTCCTGTGCCAGTTCGTGGCCGACCGCATGCGCCTGACCGGCAAGGGCA
AGAAGCGCGTGTTCGCCAGCAACGGCCAGATCACCAACCTGCTGCGCGGCTTCTGGGGCCTGCGCAAGGT
GCGCGCCGAGAACGACCGCCACCACGCCCTGGACGCCGTGGTGGTGGCCTGCAGCACCGTGGCCATGCAG
CAGAAGATCACCCGCTTCGTGCGCTACAAGGAGATGAACGCCTTCGACGGTAAAACCATCGACAAGGAGA
CCGGCGAGGTGCTGCACCAGAAGACCCACTTCCCCCAGCCCTGGGAGTTCTTCGCCCAGGAGGTGATGAT
CCGCGTGTTCGGCAAGCCCGACGGCAAGCCCGAGTTCGAGGAGGCCGACACCCCCGAGAAGCTGCGCACC
CTGCTGGCCGAGAAGCTGAGCAGCCGCCCTGAGGCCGTGCACGAGTACGTGACTCCTCTGTTCGTGAGCC
GCGCCCCCAACCGCAAGATGAGCGGTCAGGGTCACATGGAGACCGTGAAGAGCGCCAAGCGCCTGGACGA
GGGCGTGAGCGTGCTGCGCGTGCCCCTGACCCAGCTGAAGCTGAAGGACCTGGAGAAGATGGTGAACCGC
GAGCGCGAGCCCAAGCTGTACGAGGCCCTGAAGGCCCGCCTGGAGGCCCACAAGGACGACCCCGCCAAGG
CCTTCGCCGAGCCCTTCTACAAGTACGACAAGGCCGGCAACCGCACCCAGCAGGTGAAGGCCGTGCGCGT
GGAGCAGGTGCAGAAGACCGGCGTGTGGGTGCGCAACCACAACGGCATCGCCGACAACGCCACCATGGTG
CGCGTGGACGTGTTCGAGAAGGGCGACAAGTACTACCTGGTGCCCATCTACAGCTGGCAGGTGGCCAAGG
GCATCCTGCCCGACCGCGCCGTGGTGCAGGGCAAGGACGAGGAGGACTGGCAGCTGATCGACGACAGCTT
CAACTTCAAGTTCAGCCTGCACCCCAACGACCTGGTGGAGGTGATCACCAAGAAGGCCCGCATGTTCGGC
TACTTCGCCAGCTGCCACCGCGGCACCGGCAACATCAACATCCGCATCCACGACCTGGACCACAAGATCG
GCAAGAACGGCATCCTGGAGGGCATCGGCGTGAAGACCGCCCTGAGCTTCCAGAAGTACCAGATCGACGA
GCTGGGCAAGGAGATCCGCCCCTGCCGCCTGAAGAAGCGCCCTCCTGTGCGCAGCAGGGCTGACCCCAAG
AAGAAGAGGAAGGTGGAGGCCAGCCTCGAGAAAAGGCCGGCGGCCACGAAAAAGGCCGGCCAGGCAAAAA
AGAAAAAGGGCAGTTAATGATCTAGTAATGATCTAGAACTATAGTGAGTCGTATTACGTAGATCCAGACA
TGATAAGATACATTGATGAGTTTGGACAAACCACAACTAGAATGCAGTGAAAAAAATGCTTTATTTGTGA
AATTTGTGATGCTATTGCTTTATTTGTAACCATTATAAGCTGCAATAAACAAGTTAACAACAACAATTGC
ATTCATTTTATGTTTCAGGTTCAGGGGGAGGTGTGGGAGGTTTTTTAATTCGCGGCCGCGGCGCCAATGC
ATTGGGCCCGGTACCCAGCTTTTGTTCCCTTTAGTGAGGGTTAATTGCGCGCTTGGCGTAATCATGGTCA
TAGCTGTTTCCTGTGTGAAATTGTTATCCGCTCACAATTCCACACAACATACGAGCCGGGAGCATAAAGT
GTAAAGCCTGGGGTGCCTAATGAGTGAGCTAACTCACATTAATTGCGTTGCGCTCACTGCCCGCTTTCCA
GTCGGGAAACCTGTCGTGCCAGCTGCATTAATGAATCGGCCAACGCGCGGGGAGAGGCGGTTTGCGTATT
GGGCGCTCTTCCGCTTCCTCGCTCACTGACTCGCTGCGCTCGGTCGTTCGGCTGCGGCGAGCGGTATCAG
CTCACTCAAAGGCGGTAATACGGTTATCCACAGAATCAGGGGATAACGCAGGAAAGAACATGTGAGCAAA
AGGCCAGCAAAAGGCCAGGAACCGTAAAAAGGCCGCGTTGCTGGCGTTTTTCCATAGGCTCCGCCCCCCT
GACGAGCATCACAAAAATCGACGCTCAAGTCAGAGGTGGCGAAACCCGACAGGACTATAAAGATACCAGG
CGTTTCCCCCTGGAAGCTCCCTCGTGCGCTCTCCTGTTCCGACCCTGCCGCTTACCGGATACCTGTCCGC
CTTTCTCCCTTCGGGAAGCGTGGCGCTTTCTCATAGCTCACGCTGTAGGTATCTCAGTTCGGTGTAGGTC
GTTCGCTCCAAGCTGGGCTGTGTGCACGAACCCCCCGTTCAGCCCGACCGCTGCGCCTTATCCGGTAACT
ATCGTCTTGAGTCCAACCCGGTAAGACACGACTTATCGCCACTGGCAGCAGCCACTGGTAACAGGATTAG
CAGAGCGAGGTATGTAGGCGGTGCTACAGAGTTCTTGAAGTGGTGGCCTAACTACGGCTACACTAGAAGA
ACAGTATTTGGTATCTGCGCTCTGCTGAAGCCAGTTACCTTCGGAAAAAGAGTTGGTAGCTCTTGATCCG
GCAAACAAACCACCGCTGGTAGCGGTGGTTTTTTTGTTTGCAAGCAGCAGATTACGCGCAGAAAAAAAGG
ATCTCAAGAAGATCCTTTGATCTTTTCTACGGGGTCTGACGCTCAGTGGAACGAAAACTCACGTTAAGGG
ATTTTGGTCATGAGATTATCAAAAAGGATCTTCACCTAGATCCTTTTAAATTAAAAATGAAGTTTTAAAT
CAATCTAAAGTATATATGAGTAAACTTGGTCTGACAGTTACCAATGCTTAATCAGTGAGGCACCTATCTC
AGCGATCTGTCTATTTCGTTCATCCATAGTTGCCTGACTCCCCGTCGTGTAGATAACTACGATACGGGAG
GGCTTACCATCTGGCCCCAGTGCTGCAATGATACCGCGAGACCCACGCTCACCGGCTCCAGATTTATCAG
CAATAAACCAGCCAGCCGGAAGGGCCGAGCGCAGAAGTGGTCCTGCAACTTTATCCGCCTCCATCCAGTC
TATTAATTGTTGCCGGGAAGCTAGAGTAAGTAGTTCGCCAGTTAATAGTTTGCGCAACGTTGTTGCCATT
GCTACAGGCATCGTGGTGTCACGCTCGTCGTTTGGTATGGCTTCATTCAGCTCCGGTTCCCAACGATCAA
GGCGAGTTACATGATCCCCCATGTTGTGCAAAAAAGCGGTTAGCTCCTTCGGTCCTCCGATCGTTGTCAG
AAGTAAGTTGGCCGCAGTGTTATCACTCATGGTTATGGCAGCACTGCATAATTCTCTTACTGTCATGCCA
TCCGTAAGATGCTTTTCTGTGACTGGTGAGTACTCAACCAAGTCATTCTGAGAATAGTGTATGCGGCGAC
CGAGTTGCTCTTGCCCGGCGTCAATACGGGATAATACCGCGCCACATAGCAGAACTTTAAAAGTGCTCAT
CATTGGAAAACGTTCTTCGGGGCGAAAACTCTCAAGGATCTTACCGCTGTTGAGATCCAGTTCGATGTAA
CCCACTCGTGCACCCAACTGATCTTCAGCATCTTTTACTTTCACCAGCGTTTCTGGGTGAGCAAAAACAG
GAAGGCAAAATGCCGCAAAAAAGGGAATAAGGGCGACACGGAAATGTTGAATACTCATACTCTTCCTTTT
TCAATATTATTGAAGCATTTATCAGGGTTATTGTCTCATGAGCGGATACATATTTGAATGTATTTAGAAA
AATAAACAAATAGGGGTTCCGCGCACATTTCCCCGAAAAGTGCCACCTAAATTGTAAGCGTTAATATTTT
GTTAAAATTCGCGTTAAATTTTTGTTAAATCAGCTCATTTTTTAACCAATAGGCCGAAATCGGCAAAATC
CCTTATAAATCAAAAGAATAGACCGAGATAGGGT
[37 nt withheld, positions 10395-10431]
AAAGAACGTGGACTCCAACGTCAAAGG
[49 nt withheld, positions 10459-10507]
T
[91 nt withheld, positions 10509-10599]
G
[124 nt withheld, positions 10601-10724]
CCCATTCGCCATTCAGGCTGCGCAACTGTTGGGAAGGGCGATCGGTGCGGGCCTCTTCGCTATTACGCCA
GTCGACCGCCAATTCAATATGGCGTATATGGACTCATGCCAATTCAATATGGTGGATCTGGACCTGTGCC
AATTCAATATGGCGTATATGGACTCGTGCCAATTCAATATGGTGGATCTGGACCCCAGCCAATTCAATAT
GGCGGACTTGGCACCATGCCAATTCAATATGGCGGACCTGGCACTGTGCCAACTGGGGAGGGGTCTACTT
GGCACGGTGCCAAGTTTGAGGAGGGGTCTTGGCCCTGTGCCAAGTCCGCCATATTGAATTGGCATGGTGC
CAATAATGGCGGCCATATTGGCTATATGCCAGGATCAATATATAGGCAATATCCAATATGGCCCTATGCC
AATATGGCTATTGGCCAGGTTCAATACTATGTATTGGCCCTATGCCATATAGTATTCCATATATGGGTTT
TCCTATTGACGTAGATAGCCCCTCCCAATGGGCGGTCCCATATACCATATATGGGGCTTCCTAATACCGC
CCATAGCCACTCCCCCATTGACGTCAATGGTCTCTATATATGGTCTTTCCTATTGACGTCATATGGGCGG
TCCTATTGACGTATATGGCGCCTCCCCCATTGACGTCAATTACGGTAAATGGCCCGCCTGGCTCAATGCC
CATTGACGTCAATAGGACCACCCACCATTGACGTCAATGGGATGGCTCATTGCCCATTCATATCCGTTCT
CACGCCCCCTATTGACGTCAATGACGGTAAATGGCCCACTTGGCAGTACATCAATATCTATTAATAGTAA
CTTGGCAAGTACATTACTATTGGAAGTACGCCAGGGTACATTGGCAGTACTCCCATTGACGTCAATGGCG
GTAAATGGCCCGCGATGGCTGCCAAGTACATCCCCATTGACGTCAATGGGGAGGGGCAATGACGCAAATG
GGCGTTCCATTGACGTAAATGGGCGGTAGGCGTGCCTAATGGGAGGTCTATATAAGCAATGCTCGTTTAG
GGAACCGCCATTCTGCCTGGGGACGTCGGAGCAAGCTTGATTTAGGTGACACTATAGAAT
Features (pLannotate 1.2.2; 19 found; start..end, strand, type, name):
     48..95      +  CDS            nucleoplasmin NLS: bipartite nuclear localization signal from nucleoplasmin
    140..4241    +  CDS            Cas9 (fragment): Cas9 (Csn1) endonuclease from the Streptococcus pyogenes Type II CRISPR/Cas system generates RNA-guided double strand breaks in DNA
   4275..4364    +  CDS            3xHA: three tandem HA epitope tags
   4438..7682    +  CDS            NmdCas9 (fragment): catalytically dead mutant of the Cas9 endonuclease from the Neisseria meningitidis Type II CRISPR/Cas system RNA-guided DNA-binding protein that lacks endonuclease activity due to the mutations D16A, D587A, H588A, and N611A
   7731..7778    +  CDS            nucleoplasmin NLS: bipartite nuclear localization signal from nucleoplasmin
   7809..7826    -  promoter       T7 promoter (fragment): promoter for bacteriophage T7 RNA polymerase
   7831..7965    -  polyA_signal   SV40 poly(A) signal: SV40 polyadenylation signal
   8078..8096    -  promoter       T3 promoter: promoter for bacteriophage T3 RNA polymerase
   8139..8161    -  protein_bind   lac operator (fragment): The lac repressor binds to the lac operator to inhibit transcription in E. coli. This inhibition can be relieved by adding lactose or isopropyl-β-D-thiogalactopyranoside (IPTG). lac repressor encoded by lacI
   8165..8195    -  promoter       lac promoter: promoter for the E. coli lac operon
   8210..8231    -  protein_bind   CAP binding site: CAP binding activates transcription in the presence of cAMP. E. coli catabolite activator protein
   8244..8336    -  CDS            lacI (fragment): lac repressor; lacI; The lac repressor binds to the lac operator to inhibit transcription in E. coli. This inhibition can be relieved by adding lactose or isopropyl-β-D-thiogalactopyranoside (IPTG).
   8519..9107    -  rep_origin     ori: high-copy-number ColE1/pMB1/pBR322/pUC origin of replication
   9278..10138   -  CDS            AmpR: β-lactamase; bla; confers resistance to ampicillin, carbenicillin, and related antibiotics
  10139..10243   -  promoter       AmpR promoter: bla
  10296..10724   -  rep_origin     f1 ori (sequence partly withheld): f1 bacteriophage origin of replication; arrow indicates direction of (+) strand synthesis
  10729..10795   -  CDS            lacZα (fragment): LacZα fragment of β-galactosidase; lacZ fragment
  10802..11779   +  promoter       CMV IE94 promoter: enhancer/promoter region of simian cytomegalovirus major immediate early transcription unit IE94
  11814..11832   +  promoter       SP6 promoter: promoter for bacteriophage SP6 RNA polymerase
