[The description below was written by a language model from this plasmid's Addgene catalogue record and pLannotate feature annotations shown in this document.]
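Description:
pCSD_2XNLS-SpCas9MT3-NLS-3XHA-2XNLS-NmdCas9-2XNLS is a mammalian expression and CRISPR plasmid of about 11.8 kb built on the pCSDest2 backbone. It is maintained in E. coli through a high-copy ColE1/pUC-type origin and selected with ampicillin via the β-lactamase gene. The backbone also carries an f1 phage origin and remnants of the lac region (lac promoter and operator, CAP site, and lacI and lacZα fragments). No mammalian selection marker is annotated.

The payload is a single synthetic open reading frame of roughly 7.7 kb, assembled by Gibson cloning and driven by the simian cytomegalovirus IE94 enhancer/promoter, with an SV40 polyadenylation signal annotated downstream, on the reverse strand in both feature tables. It encodes Streptococcus pyogenes Cas9 carrying the R1335K substitution (the "MT3" variant) fused to nuclease-dead Neisseria meningitidis Cas9 (D16A, D587A, H588A, N611A). A linker region containing a 3xHA epitope tag joins the two proteins and allows detection of the fusion. Nucleoplasmin bipartite nuclear localisation signals are annotated at both termini, and the plasmid name indicates further NLS copies at the ends and within the linker. An SP6 promoter sits just upstream of the coding sequence, while T7 (partial) and T3 promoters lie downstream in the opposite orientation; SP6 and T3 serve as the sequencing primer sites.

The associated publication describes orthogonal Cas9–Cas9 chimeras as a genome-editing platform, and this plasmid supplies one such fusion protein. No guide RNA cassette is annotated, so guides for each Cas9 must come from elsewhere. The depositor and repository-sequenced records differ by three nucleotides and in their numbering start point, but show the same features.
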