Addgene plasmid #107323: pCSD_2XNLS-SpCas9MT3-NLS-3XHA-2XNLS-NmdCas9-2XNLS
Purpose: Expresses SpCas9 (R1335K) fused to dNmCas9 in mammalian cells
Depositing lab: Scot Wolfe. Depositing organization: University of Massachusetts, Worcester. Publication: Orthogonal Cas9-Cas9 chimeras provide a versatile platform for genome editing. Bolukbasi MF, Liu P, Luk K, Kwok SF, Gupta A, Amrani N, Sontheimer EJ, Zhu LJ, Wolfe SA. Nat Commun. 2018 Nov 19;9(1):4856. doi: 10.1038/s41467-018-07310-x. PubMed 30451839.
Backbone
  Vector backbone: pCSDest2
  Total vector size (bp): 11837
  Vector type: Mammalian Expression, CRISPR
Growth in bacteria
  Bacterial resistance: Ampicillin, 100 μg/mL
  Growth temperature: 37°C
  Growth strain: DH5alpha
  Copy number: High Copy
Gene/Insert
  Gene/Insert name: SpCas9-NmCas9 fusion
  Species: Synthetic; S. pyogenes, N. meningitidis
  Insert size (bp): 7743
  Mutation: SpCas9 (R1335K) is fused to nuclease dead NmCas9 (D16A, D587A, H588A, N611A)
  Promoter: CMV IE94
  Tag / fusion protein: NLS (N terminal on insert); NLS (C terminal on insert)
  Cloning method: Gibson Cloning
  Sequencing primers: 5′ Sp6; 3′ T3
Terms and licenses: Academic/Nonprofit Terms; Industry Terms: Not Available to Industry
How to cite: pCSD_2XNLS-SpCas9MT3-NLS-3XHA-2XNLS-NmdCas9-2XNLS was a gift from Scot Wolfe (Addgene plasmid # 107323 ; http://n2t.net/addgene:107323 ; RRID:Addgene_107323)
